Addgene plasmid #164467: pCytERM-mGreenLantern
Purpose: Visualization of the ER in cells (compatible with OSER assay)
Depositing lab: Gregory Petsko. Depositing organization: Cornell University. Publication: mGreenLantern: a bright monomeric fluorescent protein with rapid expression and cell filling properties for neuronal imaging. Campbell BC, Nabel EM, Murdock MH, Lao-Peregrin C, Tsoulfas P, Blackmore MG, Lee FS, Liston C, Morishita H, Petsko GA. Proc Natl Acad Sci U S A. 2020 Dec 1;117(48):30710-30721. doi: 10.1073/pnas.2000942117. Epub 2020 Nov 18. PubMed 33208539.
Backbone
  Vector backbone: Unspecified
  Vector type: Mammalian Expression
  Selectable markers: Neomycin (select with G418)
Growth in bacteria
  Bacterial resistance: Kanamycin, 50 μg/mL
  Growth temperature: 37°C
  Growth strain: DH5alpha
  Copy number: High Copy
Gene/Insert
  Gene/Insert name: mGreenLantern
  Species: H. sapiens (human), O. cuniculus (rabbit)
  Insert size (bp): 720
  Mutation: Clover-F64L/S72A/E124V/N149K/I167T/S175G/A206K/L221K/F223R/G232D
  Promoter: CMV
  Tag / fusion protein: Cytochrome p450 first 29 animo acids (Oryctolagus cuniculus) (N terminal on insert)
  Cloning method: Restriction Enzyme; 5′ cloning site BshTI (not destroyed); 3′ cloning site NotI (not destroyed)
  Sequencing primers: 5′ CMV-F; 3′ SV40pA-R
Terms and licenses: Academic/Nonprofit Terms; Industry Terms: Not Available to Industry
How to cite: pCytERM-mGreenLantern was a gift from Gregory Petsko (Addgene plasmid # 164467 ; http://n2t.net/addgene:164467 ; RRID:Addgene_164467)
