[The description below was written by a language model from this plasmid's Addgene catalogue record and pLannotate feature annotations shown in this document.]
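Description:
pCytERM-mGreenLantern is a 4,849 nt mammalian expression plasmid for labelling the endoplasmic reticulum with a bright green fluorescent protein. The record leaves the backbone unspecified. The feature table shows a high-copy ColE1/pUC-type origin for propagation in E. coli, an f1 phage origin, and a single Tn5 NeoR/KanR (aminoglycoside phosphotransferase) gene. This gene sits behind tandem promoters: a bacterial bla promoter, which gives kanamycin resistance in bacteria, and the SV40 enhancer/early promoter, which gives G418 selection in mammalian cells. It is terminated by the HSV TK polyadenylation signal. Short annotated fragments of ble, SV40 large T antigen and a bGH poly(A) signal look like backbone remnants or annotation matches rather than functional parts.

The expression cassette is driven by the human CMV immediate-early enhancer and promoter and ends with the SV40 poly(A) signal. It encodes the first 29 amino acids of rabbit cytochrome P450 (annotated as a CYP2C1 fragment) fused through a short polylinker-derived stretch to the N terminus of mGreenLantern. mGreenLantern is a 720 bp monomeric derivative of Clover carrying ten listed substitutions, including A206K. The insert lies between retained BshTI and NotI sites, so the fluorescent protein could be exchanged. The P450 leader acts as a membrane anchor that tethers the fluorescent protein to the cytoplasmic face of the ER.

The stated purpose is to visualise the ER in cells, and the plasmid is compatible with the OSER (organised smooth ER) assay. In that assay, fluorescent proteins that tend to oligomerise reorganise the ER membranes into whorl-like structures, which gives a readout of how monomeric the protein is in cells.
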