Features (pLannotate 1.2.2; 17 found; start..end, strand, type, name):
      1..304     +  enhancer       CMV enhancer: human cytomegalovirus immediate early enhancer
    305..508     +  promoter       CMV promoter: human cytomegalovirus (CMV) immediate early promoter
    531..554     +  misc_feature   MCS (fragment): multiple cloning site
    598..684     +  CDS            CYP2C1 (fragment): CP2C1_RABIT - Experimental evidence at protein level: Swiss-Prot protein existence level 1. Cytochromes P450 are a group of heme-thiolate monooxygenases. In liver microsomes, this enzyme is involved in an NADPH-dependent electron transport pathway. It oxidizes a variety of structurally unrelated compounds, including steroids, fatty acids, and xenobiotics. From Oryctolagus cuniculus (Rabbit).
    679..722     +  misc_feature   MCS (fragment): multiple cloning site
    736..1455    +  CDS            mGreenLantern: monomeric GFP derivative that displays exceptionally high brightness in cells (Campbell et al., 2020)
   1471..1554    +  CDS            large T antigen (fragment): large T antigen from SV40 (simian virus 40)
   1577..1698    +  polyA_signal   SV40 poly(A) signal: SV40 polyadenylation signal
   1732..2160    -  rep_origin     f1 ori (sequence partly withheld): f1 bacteriophage origin of replication; arrow indicates direction of (+) strand synthesis
   2187..2291    +  promoter       AmpR promoter: bla
   2293..2650    +  promoter       SV40 promoter: SV40 enhancer and early promoter
   2685..3479    +  CDS            NeoR/KanR: aminoglycoside phosphotransferase from Tn5; aph(3')-II (or nptII); confers resistance to neomycin, kanamycin, and G418 (Geneticin®)
   3500..3652    +  CDS            ble (fragment): BLE_KLEPN - Experimental evidence at protein level: Swiss-Prot protein existence level 1. Binding protein with a strong affinity to the bleomycin family of antibiotics. Binds to CL990; an antimitotic-antibiotic compound. From Klebsiella pneumoniae.
   3711..3758    +  polyA_signal   HSV TK poly(A) signal: herpes simplex virus thymidine kinase polyadenylation signal (Cole and Stacy, 1985)
   3849..3865    -  polyA_signal   bGH poly(A) signal (fragment): bovine growth hormone polyadenylation signal
   4087..4675    +  rep_origin     ori: high-copy-number ColE1/pMB1/pBR322/pUC origin of replication
   4790..4849    +  enhancer       CMV enhancer (fragment): human cytomegalovirus immediate early enhancer
>Addgene plasmid #164467 | pCytERM-mGreenLantern | addgene full sequence | sequence record 322379 | Addgene NGS Result
CGTTACATAACTTACGGTAAATGGCCCGCCTGGCTGACCGCCCAACGACCCCCGCCCATTGACGTCAATA
ATGACGTATGTTCCCATAGTAACGCCAATAGGGACTTTCCATTGACGTCAATGGGTGGAGTATTTACGGT
AAACTGCCCACTTGGCAGTACATCAAGTGTATCATATGCCAAGTACGCCCCCTATTGACGTCAATGACGG
TAAATGGCCCGCCTGGCATTATGCCCAGTACATGACCTTATGGGACTTTCCTACTTGGCAGTACATCTAC
GTATTAGTCATCGCTATTACCATGGTGATGCGGTTTTGGCAGTACATCAATGGGCGTGGATAGCGGTTTG
ACTCACGGGGATTTCCAAGTCTCCACCCCATTGACGTCAATGGGAGTTTGTTTTGGCACCAAAATCAACG
GGACTTTCCAAAATGTCGTAACAACTCCGCCCCATTGACGCAAATGGGCGGTAGGCGTGTACGGTGGGAG
GTCTATATAAGCAGAGCTGGTTTAGTGAACCGTCAGATCCGCTAGCGCTACCGGACTCAGATCTGGTACC
CCTTGCAGCTTCCAGTTGTCAGGAAGAGAAGGCTCCCATGGATCCTGTGGTGGTGCTGGGGCTCTGTCTC
TCCTGTTTGCTTCTCCTTTCACTCTGGAAACAGAGCTATGGGGGAGGGAAGCTTCGAATTCTGCAGTCGA
CGGTACCGCGGGCCCGGGATCCACCGGTCGCCACCATGGTGAGCAAGGGCGAGGAGCTGTTCACCGGGGT
GGTGCCCATCCTGGTCGAGCTGGACGGCGACGTAAACGGCCACAAGTTCAGCGTCCGCGGCGAGGGCGAG
GGCGATGCCACCAACGGCAAGCTGACCCTGAAGTTCATCTGCACCACCGGCAAGCTGCCCGTGCCCTGGC
CCACCCTCGTGACCACCTTAGGCTACGGCGTGGCCTGCTTCGCCCGCTACCCCGACCACATGAAGCAGCA
CGACTTCTTCAAGTCCGCCATGCCCGAAGGCTACGTCCAGGAGCGCACCATCTCTTTCAAGGACGACGGT
ACCTACAAGACCCGCGCCGAGGTGAAGTTCGAGGGCGACACCCTGGTGAACCGCATCGTGCTGAAGGGCA
TCGACTTCAAGGAGGACGGCAACATCCTGGGGCACAAGCTGGAGTACAACTTCAACAGCCACAAGGTCTA
TATCACGGCCGACAAGCAGAAGAACGGCATCAAGGCTAACTTCAAGACCCGCCACAACGTTGAGGACGGC
GGCGTGCAGCTCGCCGACCACTACCAGCAGAACACCCCCATCGGCGACGGCCCCGTGCTGCTGCCCGACA
ACCACTACCTGAGCCATCAGTCCAAGCTGAGCAAAGACCCCAACGAGAAGCGCGATCACATGGTCCTGAA
GGAGAGGGTGACCGCCGCCGGGATTACACATGACATGGACGAGCTGTACAAGTAAGCGGCCGCGACTCTA
GATCATAATCAGCCATACCACATTTGTAGAGGTTTTACTTGCTTTAAAAAACCTCCCACACCTCCCCCTG
AACCTGAAACATAAAATGAATGCAATTGTTGTTGTTAACTTGTTTATTGCAGCTTATAATGGTTACAAAT
AAAGCAATAGCATCACAAATTTCACAAATAAAGCATTTTTTTCACTGCATTCTAGTTGTGGTTTGTCCAA
ACTCATCAATGTATCTTAAGGCGTAAATTGTAAGCGTTAATATTTTGTTAAAATTCGCGTTAAATTTTTG
TTAAATCAGCTCATTTTTTAACCAATAGGCCGAAATCGGCAAAATCCCTTATAAATCAAAAGAATAGACC
GAGATAGGGT
[37 nt withheld, positions 1831-1867]
AAAGAACGTGGACTCCAACGTCAAAGG
[49 nt withheld, positions 1895-1943]
T
[91 nt withheld, positions 1945-2035]
G
[124 nt withheld, positions 2037-2160]
CAGGTGGCACTTTTCGGGGAAATGTGCGCGGAACCCCTATTTGTTTATTTTTCTAAATACATTCAAATAT
GTATCCGCTCATGAGACAATAACCCTGATAAATGCTTCAATAATATTGAAAAAGGAAGAGTCCTGAGGCG
GAAAGAACCAGCTGTGGAATGTGTGTCAGTTAGGGTGTGGAAAGTCCCCAGGCTCCCCAGCAGGCAGAAG
TATGCAAAGCATGCATCTCAATTAGTCAGCAACCAGGTGTGGAAAGTCCCCAGGCTCCCCAGCAGGCAGA
AGTATGCAAAGCATGCATCTCAATTAGTCAGCAACCATAGTCCCGCCCCTAACTCCGCCCATCCCGCCCC
TAACTCCGCCCAGTTCCGCCCATTCTCCGCCCCATGGCTGACTAATTTTTTTTATTTATGCAGAGGCCGA
GGCCGCCTCGGCCTCTGAGCTATTCCAGAAGTAGTGAGGAGGCTTTTTTGGAGGCCTAGGCTTTTGCAAA
GATCGATCAAGAGACAGGATGAGGATCGTTTCGCATGATTGAACAAGATGGATTGCACGCAGGTTCTCCG
GCCGCTTGGGTGGAGAGGCTATTCGGCTATGACTGGGCACAACAGACAATCGGCTGCTCTGATGCCGCCG
TGTTCCGGCTGTCAGCGCAGGGGCGCCCGGTTCTTTTTGTCAAGACCGACCTGTCCGGTGCCCTGAATGA
ACTGCAAGACGAGGCAGCGCGGCTATCGTGGCTGGCCACGACGGGCGTTCCTTGCGCAGCTGTGCTCGAC
GTTGTCACTGAAGCGGGAAGGGACTGGCTGCTATTGGGCGAAGTGCCGGGGCAGGATCTCCTGTCATCTC
ACCTTGCTCCTGCCGAGAAAGTATCCATCATGGCTGATGCAATGCGGCGGCTGCATACGCTTGATCCGGC
TACCTGCCCATTCGACCACCAAGCGAAACATCGCATCGAGCGAGCACGTACTCGGATGGAAGCCGGTCTT
GTCGATCAGGATGATCTGGACGAAGAGCATCAGGGGCTCGCGCCAGCCGAACTGTTCGCCAGGCTCAAGG
CGAGCATGCCCGACGGCGAGGATCTCGTCGTGACCCATGGCGATGCCTGCTTGCCGAATATCATGGTGGA
AAATGGCCGCTTTTCTGGATTCATCGACTGTGGCCGGCTGGGTGTGGCGGACCGCTATCAGGACATAGCG
TTGGCTACCCGTGATATTGCTGAAGAGCTTGGCGGCGAATGGGCTGACCGCTTCCTCGTGCTTTACGGTA
TCGCCGCTCCCGATTCGCAGCGCATCGCCTTCTATCGCCTTCTTGACGAGTTCTTCTGAGCGGGACTCTG
GGGTTCGAAATGACCGACCAAGCGACGCCCAACCTGCCATCACGAGATTTCGATTCCACCGCCGCCTTCT
ATGAAAGGTTGGGCTTCGGAATCGTTTTCCGGGACGCCGGCTGGATGATCCTCCAGCGCGGGGATCTCAT
GCTGGAGTTCTTCGCCCACCCTAGGGGGAGGCTAACTGAAACACGGAAGGAGACAATACCGGAAGGAACC
CGCGCTATGACGGCAATAAAAAGACAGAATAAAACGCACGGTGTTGGGTCGTTTGTTCATAAACGCGGGG
TTCGGTCCCAGGGCTGGCACTCTGTCGATACCCCACCGAGACCCCATTGGGGCCAATACGCCCGCGTTTC
TTCCTTTTCCCCACCCCACCCCCCAAGTTCGGGTGAAGGCCCAGGGCTCGCAGCCAACGTCGGGGCGGCA
GGCCCTGCCATAGCCTCAGGTTACTCATATATACTTTAGATTGATTTAAAACTTCATTTTTAATTTAAAA
GGATCTAGGTGAAGATCCTTTTTGATAATCTCATGACCAAAATCCCTTAACGTGAGTTTTCGTTCCACTG
AGCGTCAGACCCCGTAGAAAAGATCAAAGGATCTTCTTGAGATCCTTTTTTTCTGCGCGTAATCTGCTGC
TTGCAAACAAAAAAACCACCGCTACCAGCGGTGGTTTGTTTGCCGGATCAAGAGCTACCAACTCTTTTTC
CGAAGGTAACTGGCTTCAGCAGAGCGCAGATACCAAATACTGTTCTTCTAGTGTAGCCGTAGTTAGGCCA
CCACTTCAAGAACTCTGTAGCACCGCCTACATACCTCGCTCTGCTAATCCTGTTACCAGTGGCTGCTGCC
AGTGGCGATAAGTCGTGTCTTACCGGGTTGGACTCAAGACGATAGTTACCGGATAAGGCGCAGCGGTCGG
GCTGAACGGGGGGTTCGTGCACACAGCCCAGCTTGGAGCGAACGACCTACACCGAACTGAGATACCTACA
GCGTGAGCTATGAGAAAGCGCCACGCTTCCCGAAGGGAGAAAGGCGGACAGGTATCCGGTAAGCGGCAGG
GTCGGAACAGGAGAGCGCACGAGGGAGCTTCCAGGGGGAAACGCCTGGTATCTTTATAGTCCTGTCGGGT
TTCGCCACCTCTGACTTGAGCGTCGATTTTTGTGATGCTCGTCAGGGGGGCGGAGCCTATGGAAAAACGC
CAGCAACGCGGCCTTTTTACGGTTCCTGGCCTTTTGCTGGCCTTTTGCTCACATGTTCTTTCCTGCGTTA
TCCCCTGATTCTGTGGATAACCGTATTACCGCCATGCATTAGTTATTAATAGTAATCAATTACGGGGTCA
TTAGTTCATAGCCCATATATGGAGTTCCG
